>Addgene plasmid #60244 | pH1v1 | depositor full sequence | sequence record 96461 | pH1v1 sequence 2799 bps
GCTTGGCGTAATCATGGTCATAGCTGTTTCCTGTGTGAAATTGTTATCCGCTCACAATTCCACACAACAT
ACGAGCCGGAAGCATAAAGTGTAAAGCCTGGGGTGCCTAATGAGTGAGCTAACTCACATTAATTGCGTTG
CGCTCACTGCCCGCTTTCCAGTCGGGAAACCTGTCGTGCCAGCTGCATTAATGAATCGGCCAACGCGCGG
GGAGAGGCGGTTTGCGTATTGGGCGCTCTTCCGCTTCCTCGCTCACTGACTCGCTGCGCTCGGTCGTTCG
GCTGCGGCGAGCGGTATCAGCTCACTCAAAGGCGGTAATACGGTTATCCACAGAATCAGGGGATAACGCA
GGAAAGAACATGTGAGCAAAAGGCCAGCAAAAGGCCAGGAACCGTAAAAAGGCCGCGTTGCTGGCGTTTT
TCCATAGGCTCCGCCCCCCTGACGAGCATCACAAAAATCGACGCTCAAGTCAGAGGTGGCGAAACCCGAC
AGGACTATAAAGATACCAGGCGTTTCCCCCTGGAAGCTCCCTCGTGCGCTCTCCTGTTCCGACCCTGCCG
CTTACCGGATACCTGTCCGCCTTTCTCCCTTCGGGAAGCGTGGCGCTTTCTCATAGCTCACGCTGTAGGT
ATCTCAGTTCGGTGTAGGTCGTTCGCTCCAAGCTGGGCTGTGTGCACGAACCCCCCGTTCAGCCCGACCG
CTGCGCCTTATCCGGTAACTATCGTCTTGAGTCCAACCCGGTAAGACACGACTTATCGCCACTGGCAGCA
GCCACTGGTAACAGGATTAGCAGAGCGAGGTATGTAGGCGGTGCTACAGAGTTCTTGAAGTGGTGGCCTA
ACTACGGCTACACTAGAAGAACAGTATTTGGTATCTGCGCTCTGCTGAAGCCAGTTACCTTCGGAAAAAG
AGTTGGTAGCTCTTGATCCGGCAAACAAACCACCGCTGGTAGCGGTGGTTTTTTTGTTTGCAAGCAGCAG
ATTACGCGCAGAAAAAAAGGATCTCAAGAAGATCCTTTGATCTTTTCTACGGGGTCTGACGCTCAGTGGA
ACGAAAACTCACGTTAAGGGATTTTGGTCATGAGATTATCAAAAAGGATCTTCACCTAGATCCTTTTAAA
TTAAAAATGAAGTTTTAAATCAATCTAAAGTATATATGAGTAAACTTGGTCTGACAGTTACCAATGCTTA
ATCAGTGAGGCACCTATCTCAGCGATCTGTCTATTTCGTTCATCCATAGTTGCCTGACTCCCCGTCGTGT
AGATAACTACGATACGGGAGGGCTTACCATCTGGCCCCAGTGCTGCAATGATACCGCGAGACCCACGCTC
ACCGGCTCCAGATTTATCAGCAATAAACCAGCCAGCCGGAAGGGCCGAGCGCAGAAGTGGTCCTGCAACT
TTATCCGCCTCCATCCAGTCTATTAATTGTTGCCGGGAAGCTAGAGTAAGTAGTTCGCCAGTTAATAGTT
TGCGCAACGTTGTTGCCATTGCTACAGGCATCGTGGTGTCACGCTCGTCGTTTGGTATGGCTTCATTCAG
CTCCGGTTCCCAACGATCAAGGCGAGTTACATGATCCCCCATGTTGTGCAAAAAAGCGGTTAGCTCCTTC
GGTCCTCCGATCGTTGTCAGAAGTAAGTTGGCCGCAGTGTTATCACTCATGGTTATGGCAGCACTGCATA
ATTCTCTTACTGTCATGCCATCCGTAAGATGCTTTTCTGTGACTGGTGAGTACTCAACCAAGTCATTCTG
AGAATAGTGTATGCGGCGACCGAGTTGCTCTTGCCCGGCGTCAATACGGGATAATACCGCGCCACATAGC
AGAACTTTAAAAGTGCTCATCATTGGAAAACGTTCTTCGGGGCGAAAACTCTCAAGGATCTTACCGCTGT
TGAGATCCAGTTCGATGTAACCCACTCGTGCACCCAACTGATCTTCAGCATCTTTTACTTTCACCAGCGT
TTCTGGGTGAGCAAAAACAGGAAGGCAAAATGCCGCAAAAAAGGGAATAAGGGCGACACGGAAATGTTGA
ATACTCATACTCTTCCTTTTTCAATATTATTGAAGCATTTATCAGGGTTATTGTCTCATGAGCGGATACA
TATTTGAATGTATTTAGAAAAATAAACAAATAGGGGTTCCGCGCACATTTCCCCGAAAAGTGCCACCTGA
CGTCTAAGAAACCATTATTATCATGACATTAACCTATAAAAATAGGCGTATCACGAGGCCCTTTCGTCTC
GCGCGTTTCGGTGATGACGGTGAAAACCTCTGACACATGCAGCTCCCGGAGACGGTCACAGCTTGTCTGT
AAGCGGATGCCGGGAGCAGACAAGCCCGTCAGGGCGCGTCAGCGGGTGTTGGCGGGTGTCGGGGCTGGCT
TAACTATGCGGCATCAGAGCAGATTGTACTGAGAGTGCACCATAGGAATTCGAACGCTGACGTCATCAAC
CCGCTCCAAGGAATCGCGGGCCCAGTGTCACTAGGCGGGAACACCCAGCGCGCGTGCGCCCTGGCAGGAA
GATGGCTGTGAGGGACAGGGGAGTGGCGCCCTGCAATATTTGCATGTCGCTATGTGTTCTGGGAAATCAC
CATAAACGTGAAATGTCTTTGGATTTGGGAATCTTATAAGTTCTGTATGAGACCACTTTTTCCCTAGGTT
TTAGAGCTAGAAATAGCAAGTTAAAATAAGGCTAGTCCGTTATCAACTTGAAAAAGTGGCACCGAGTCGG
TGCTTTTTTTCTAGACCCAGCTTTCTTGTACAAAGTTGGCATTACTAGAGTCGACCTGCAGGCATGCAA
Features (pLannotate 1.2.2; 13 found; start..end, strand, type, name):
     41..57      -  protein_bind   lac operator: The lac repressor binds to the lac operator to inhibit transcription in E. coli. This inhibition can be relieved by adding lactose or isopropyl-β-D-thiogalactopyranoside (IPTG). lac repressor encoded by lacI
     65..95      -  promoter       lac promoter: promoter for the E. coli lac operon
    110..131     -  protein_bind   CAP binding site: CAP binding activates transcription in the presence of cAMP. E. coli catabolite activator protein
    144..236     -  CDS            lacI (fragment): lac repressor; lacI; The lac repressor binds to the lac operator to inhibit transcription in E. coli. This inhibition can be relieved by adding lactose or isopropyl-β-D-thiogalactopyranoside (IPTG).
    419..1007    -  rep_origin     ori: high-copy-number ColE1/pMB1/pBR322/pUC origin of replication
   1178..2038    -  CDS            AmpR: β-lactamase; bla; confers resistance to ampicillin, carbenicillin, and related antibiotics
   2039..2143    -  promoter       AmpR promoter: bla
   2238..2273    +  CDS            rop (fragment): Rop protein, which maintains plasmids at low copy number; rop
   2375..2424    +  misc_feature   bom (fragment): basis of mobility region from pBR322
   2432..2646    +  promoter       H1 promoter: human H1 RNA promoter
   2658..2733    +  misc_RNA       gRNA scaffold: guide RNA scaffold for the Streptococcus pyogenes CRISPR/Cas9 system
   2745..2766    -  protein_bind   attB2 (fragment): mutant version of attB; recombination site for the Gateway® BP reaction BP Clonase™
   2775..4       +  misc_feature   MCS (fragment) (across the origin): pUC18/19 multiple cloning site
