[The description below was written by a language model from this plasmid's Addgene catalogue record and pLannotate feature annotations shown in this document.]
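Description:
pH1v1 is a small (about 2.8 kb) empty-backbone plasmid for expressing CRISPR guide RNAs in mammalian cells from the human H1 RNA promoter. It is built on pUC19: an H1 promoter plus guide RNA scaffold cassette was placed between the NdeI and XbaI sites of the parent vector. It therefore retains the high-copy ColE1/pUC origin of replication and the β-lactamase (AmpR) gene with its own promoter, for propagation and ampicillin selection in E. coli. Residual pUC19 elements also appear in the annotation, including the lac promoter, lac operator and CAP binding site, a remnant of the multiple cloning site, and short fragments scored as lacI, rop and bom. A partial attB2-like site lies just downstream of the scaffold. None of these has a stated function in this construct.

The functional unit is the H1 promoter, an RNA polymerase III promoter, followed after a short gap by the Streptococcus pyogenes Cas9 guide RNA scaffold. No targeting sequence is present. According to the record, the plasmid is linearised with AvrII and a chosen target (spacer) sequence is inserted by Gibson assembly, presumably at the promoter–scaffold junction, to give a complete single guide RNA transcription unit. The plasmid encodes no Cas9 and no mammalian selection marker or reporter, so the nuclease must be supplied separately. The associated publication title indicates that H1-driven guide expression was used to expand the CRISPR-Cas9 genome targeting space. This makes pH1v1 a cloning vector for building H1-driven guides as an alternative to other guide RNA promoters.
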