Addgene plasmid #60244: pH1v1
Purpose: (Empty Backbone) gRNA expression by the H1 promoter
Depositing lab: Donald Zack. Depositing organization: Johns Hopkins University and School of Medicine. Publication: Expansion of the CRISPR-Cas9 genome targeting space through the use of H1 promoter-expressed guide RNAs. Ranganathan V, Wahlin K, Maruotti J, Zack DJ. Nat Commun. 2014 Aug 8;5:4516. doi: 10.1038/ncomms5516. PubMed 25105359.
Backbone
  Vector backbone: pUC19
  Backbone manufacturer: NEB
  Backbone size (bp): 2799
  Modifications to backbone: H1 promoter and gRNA scaffold was cloned into pUC19:NdeI-XbaI digest. Digest pH1v1 plasmid with AvrII to insert gRNA target sequence by Gibson reaction.
  Vector type: Mammalian Expression, CRISPR
  Promoter: H1 promoter
Growth in bacteria
  Bacterial resistance: Ampicillin, 100 μg/mL
  Growth temperature: 37°C
  Growth strain: DH5alpha
  Copy number: High Copy
Gene/Insert
  Cloning method: Gibson Cloning
  Sequencing primers: 5′ TGTCGGGGCTGGCTTAAC; 3′ M13R
Terms and licenses: Academic/Nonprofit Terms; Industry Terms: Not Available to Industry
How to cite: pH1v1 was a gift from Donald Zack (Addgene plasmid # 60244 ; http://n2t.net/addgene:60244 ; RRID:Addgene_60244)
