>Addgene plasmid #60244 | pH1v1 | addgene partial sequence | sequence record 97844 | H1 5'-tcgctatgtgttctgggaaa-3'
GTCTTTGGATTTGGGAATCTTATAAGTTCTGTATGAGACCACTTTTTCCCTAGGTTTTAGAGCTAGAAAT
AGCAAGTTAAAATAAGGCTAGTCCGTTATCAACTTGAAAAAGTGGCACCGAGTCGGTGCTTTTTTTCTAG
ACCCAGCTTTCTTGTACAAAGTTGGCATTACTAGAGTCGACCTGCAGGCATGCAAGCTTGGCGTAATCAT
GGTCATAGCTGTTTCCTGTGTGAAATTGTTATCCGCTCACAATTCCACACAACATACGAGCCGGAAGCAT
AAAGTGTAAAGCCTGGGGTGCCTAATGAGTGAGCTAACTCACATTAATTGCGTTGCGCTCACTGCCCGCT
TTCCAGTCGGGAAACCTGTCGTGCCAGCTGCATTAATGAATCGGCCAACGCGCGGGGAGAGGCGGTTTGC
GTATTGGGCGCTCTTCCGCTTCCTCGCTCACTGACTCGCTGCGCTCGGTCGTTCGGCTGCGGCGAGCGGT
ATCAGCTCACTCAAAGGCGGTAATACGGTTATCCACAGAATCAGGGGATAACGCAGGAAAGAACATGTGA
GCAAAAGGCCAGCAAAAGGCCAGGAACCGTAAAAAGGCCGCGTTGCTGGCGTTTTTCCATAGGCTCCGCC
CCCCTGACGAGCATCACAAAAATCGACGCTCAAGTCAGAGGTGGCGAAACCCGACAGGACTATAAAGATA
CCAGGCGTTTCCCCCTGGAAGCTCCCTCGTGCGCTCTCCTGTTCCGACCCTGCCGCTTACCGGATACCTG
TCCGCCTTTCTCCCTTCGGGAAGCGTGGCGCTTTCTCATAGCTCACGCTGTAGGTATCTCAGTTCGGTGT
AGGTCGTTCGCTCCAAGCTGGGCTGTGTGCACGAACCCCCCGTTCAGCCCGACCGCTGCGCCTTATCCGG
TAACTATCGTCTTGAGTCCAACCCGGTAAGACACGACTTATCGCCACTGG
