>Addgene plasmid #60244 | pH1v1 | addgene partial sequence | sequence record 97846 | M13-Rev 5'-CAGGAAACAGCTATGACC-3'
GTCGACTCTAGTAATGCCAACTTTGTACAAGAAAGCTGGGTCTAGAAAAAAAGCACCGACTCGGTGCCAC
TTTTTCAAGTTGATAACGGACTAGCCTTATTTTAACTTGCTATTTCTAGCTCTAAAACCTAGGGAAAAAG
TGGTCTCATACAGAACTTATAAGATTCCCAAATCCAAAGACATTTCACGTTTATGGTGATTTCCCAGAAC
ACATAGCGACATGCAAATATTGCAGGGCGCCACTCCCCTGTCCCTCACAGCCATCTTCCTGCCAGGGCGC
ACGCGCGCTGGGTGTTCCCGCCTAGTGACACTGGGCCCGCGATTCCTTGGAGCGGGTTGATGACGTCAGC
GTTCGAATTCCTATGGTGCACTCTCAGTACAATCTGCTCTGATGCCGCATAGTTAAGCCAGCCCCGACAC
CCGCCAACACCCGCTGACGCGCCCTGACGGGCTTGTCTGCTCCCGGCATCCGCTTACAGACAAGCTGTGA
CCGTCTCCGGGAGCTGCATGTGTCAGAGGTTTTCACCGTCATCACCGAAACGCGCGAGACGAAAGGGCCT
CGTGATACGCCTATTTTTATAGGTTAATGTCATGATAATAATGGTTTCTTAGACGTCAGGTGGCACTTTT
CGGGGAAATGTGCGCGGAACCCCTATTTGTTTATTTTTCTAAATACATTCAAATATGTATCCGCTCATGA
GACAATAACCCTGATAAATGCTTCAATAATATTGAAAAAGGAAGAGTATGAGTATTCAACATTTCCGTGT
CGCCCTTATTCCCTTTTTTGCGGCATTTTGCCTTCCTGTTTTTGCTCACCCAGAAACGCTGGTGAAAGTA
AAAGATGCTGAAGATCAGTTGGGTGCACGAGTGGGTTACATCGAACTGGATCTCAACAGCGGTAAGATCC
TTGAGAGTTTTCGCCCCGAAGAACGTTTTCCAATGATGAGCACTTTTAAAGTTCTGCTATGTGGCGCGGT
ATTATCCCGTATTGACGCCGGGCAAGA
